>Addgene plasmid #175061 | pQ39-VC | addgene full sequence | sequence record 353797 | Addgene NGS Result
TAGTTATTAATAGTAATCAATTACGGGGTCATTAGTTCATAGCCCATATATGGAGTTCCGCGTTACATAA
CTTACGGTAAATGGCCCGCCTGGCTGACCGCCCAACGACCCCCGCCCATTGACGTCAATAATGACGTATG
TTCCCATAGTAACGCCAATAGGGACTTTCCATTGACGTCAATGGGTGGAGTATTTACGGTAAACTGCCCA
CTTGGCAGTACATCAAGTGTATCATATGCCAAGTACGCCCCCTATTGACGTCAATGACGGTAAATGGCCC
GCCTGGCATTATGCCCAGTACATGACCTTATGGGACTTTCCTACTTGGCAGTACATCTACGTATTAGTCA
TCGCTATTACCATGGTGATGCGGTTTTGGCAGTACATCAATGGGCGTGGATAGCGGTTTGACTCACGGGG
ATTTCCAAGTCTCCACCCCATTGACGTCAATGGGAGTTTGTTTTGGCACCAAAATCAACGGGACTTTCCA
AAATGTCGTAACAACTCCGCCCCATTGACGCAAATGGGCGGTAGGCGTGTACGGTGGGAGGTCTATATAA
GCAGAGCTGGTTTAGTGAACCGTCAGATCCGCTAGCGCTACCGGACCGCCATGGCGACCCTGGAAAAGCT
GATGAAGGCCTTCGAGTCCCTCAAGTCCTTCCAGCAGCAGCAGCAGCAGCAGCAGCAGCAGCAGCAGCAG
CAGCAGCAGCAGCAGCAGCAGCAGCAGCAGCAGCAGCAGCAGCAGCAGCAGCAGCAGCAGCAGCAGCAGC
AGCAACAGCCGCCACCGCCGCCGCCGCCGCCGCCGCCTCCTCAGCTTCCTCAGCCGCCGCCGCAGGCACA
GCCGCTGCTGCCTCAGCCGCAGCCGCCCCCGCCGCCGCCCCCGCCGCCACCCGGCCCGGCTGTGGCTGAG
GAGCCGCTGCACCGACCAGGCTCCCTTGTGAGCAAGGGCGAGGAGCTGTTCACCGGGGTGGTGCCCATCC
TGGTCGAGCTGGACGGCGACGTAAACGGCCACAAGTTCAGCGTGTCCGGCGAGGGCGAGGGCGATGCCAC
CTACGGCAAGCTGACCCTGAAGCTGATCTGCACCACCGGCAAGCTGCCCGTGCCCTGGCCCACCCTCGTG
ACCACCCTGGGCTACGGCCTGCAGTGCTTCGCCCGCTACCCCGACCACATGAAGCAGCACGACTTCTTCA
AGTCCGCCATGCCCGAAGGCTACGTCCAGGAGCGCACCATCTTCTTCAAGGACGACGGCAACTACAAGAC
CCGCGCCGAGGTGAAGTTCGAGGGCGACACCCTGGTGAACCGCATCGAGCTGAAGGGCATCGACTTCAAG
GAGGACGGCAACATCCTGGGGCACAAGCTGGAGTACAACTACAACAGCCACAACGTCTATATCACCGCCG
ACAAGCAGAAGAACGGCATCAAGGCCAACTTCAAGATCCGCCACAACATCGAGGACGGCGGCGTGCAGCT
CGCCGACCACTACCAGCAGAACACCCCCATCGGCGACGGCCCCGTGCTGCTGCCCGACAACCACTACCTG
AGCTACCAGTCCAAACTGAGCAAAGACCCCAACGAGAAGCGCGATCACATGGTCCTGCTGGAGTTCGTGA
CCGCCGCCTCCGGAGATAACATGGCCATCATCAAGGAGTTCATGCGCTTCAAGGTGCACATGGAGGGCTC
CGTGAACGGCCACGAGTTCGAGATCGAGGGCGAGGGCGAGGGCCGCCCCTACGAGGGCACCCAGACCGCC
AAGCTGAAGGTGACCAAGGGTGGCCCCCTGCCCTTCGCCTGGGACATCCTGTCCCCTCAGTTCATGTACG
GCTCCAAGGCCTACGTGAAGCACCCCGCCGACATCCCCGACTACTTGAAGCTGTCCTTCCCCGAGGGCTT
CAAGTGGGAGCGCGTGATGAACTTCGAGGACGGCGGCGTGGTGACCGTGACCCAGGACTCCTCCCTGCAG
GACGGCGAGTTCATCTACAAGGTGAAGCTGCGCGGCACCAACTTCCCCTCCGACGGCCCCGTAATGCAGA
AGAAGACCATGGGCTGGGAGGCCTCCTCCGAGCGGATGTACCCCGAGGACGGCGCCCTGAAGGGCGAGAT
CAAGCAGAGGCTGAAGCTGAAGGACGGCGGCCACTACGACGCTGAGGTCAAGACCACCTACAAGGCCAAG
AAGCCCGTGCAGCTGCCCGGCGCCTACAACGTCAACATCAAGTTGGACATCACCTCCCACAACGAGGACT
ACACCATCGTGGAACAGTACGAACGCGCCGAGGGCCGCCACTCCACCGGCGGCATGTAAGCGGCCGCGAC
TCTAGATCATAATCAGCCATACCACATTTGTAGAGGTTTTACTTGCTTTAAAAAACCTCCCACACCTCCC
CCTGAACCTGAAACATAAAATGAATGCAATTGTTGTTGTTAACTTGTTTATTGCAGCTTATAATGGTTAC
AAATAAAGCAATAGCATCACAAATTTCACAAATAAAGCATTTTTTTCACTGCATTCTAGTTGTGGTTTGT
CCAAACTCATCAATGTATCTTAAGGCGTAAATTGTAAGCGTTAATATTTTGTTAAAATTCGCGTTAAATT
TTTGTTAAATCAGCTCATTTTTTAACCAATAGGCCGAAATCGGCAAAATCCCTTATAAATCAAAAGAATA
GACCGAGATAGGGT
[37 nt withheld, positions 2675-2711]
AAAGAACGTGGACTCCAACGTCAAAGG
[49 nt withheld, positions 2739-2787]
T
[91 nt withheld, positions 2789-2879]
G
[124 nt withheld, positions 2881-3004]
CAGGTGGCACTTTTCGGGGAAATGTGCGCGGAACCCCTATTTGTTTATTTTTCTAAATACATTCAAATAT
GTATCCGCTCATGAGACAATAACCCTGATAAATGCTTCAATAATATTGAAAAAGGAAGAGTCCTGAGGCG
GAAAGAACCAGCTGTGGAATGTGTGTCAGTTAGGGTGTGGAAAGTCCCCAGGCTCCCCAGCAGGCAGAAG
TATGCAAAGCATGCATCTCAATTAGTCAGCAACCAGGTGTGGAAAGTCCCCAGGCTCCCCAGCAGGCAGA
AGTATGCAAAGCATGCATCTCAATTAGTCAGCAACCATAGTCCCGCCCCTAACTCCGCCCATCCCGCCCC
TAACTCCGCCCAGTTCCGCCCATTCTCCGCCCCATGGCTGACTAATTTTTTTTATTTATGCAGAGGCCGA
GGCCGCCTCGGCCTCTGAGCTATTCCAGAAGTAGTGAGGAGGCTTTTTTGGAGGCCTAGGCTTTTGCAAA
GATCGATCAAGAGACAGGATGAGGATCGTTTCGCATGATTGAACAAGATGGATTGCACGCAGGTTCTCCG
GCCGCTTGGGTGGAGAGGCTATTCGGCTATGACTGGGCACAACAGACAATCGGCTGCTCTGATGCCGCCG
TGTTCCGGCTGTCAGCGCAGGGGCGCCCGGTTCTTTTTGTCAAGACCGACCTGTCCGGTGCCCTGAATGA
ACTGCAAGACGAGGCAGCGCGGCTATCGTGGCTGGCCACGACGGGCGTTCCTTGCGCAGCTGTGCTCGAC
GTTGTCACTGAAGCGGGAAGGGACTGGCTGCTATTGGGCGAAGTGCCGGGGCAGGATCTCCTGTCATCTC
ACCTTGCTCCTGCCGAGAAAGTATCCATCATGGCTGATGCAATGCGGCGGCTGCATACGCTTGATCCGGC
TACCTGCCCATTCGACCACCAAGCGAAACATCGCATCGAGCGAGCACGTACTCGGATGGAAGCCGGTCTT
GTCGATCAGGATGATCTGGACGAAGAGCATCAGGGGCTCGCGCCAGCCGAACTGTTCGCCAGGCTCAAGG
CGAGCATGCCCGACGGCGAGGATCTCGTCGTGACCCATGGCGATGCCTGCTTGCCGAATATCATGGTGGA
AAATGGCCGCTTTTCTGGATTCATCGACTGTGGCCGGCTGGGTGTGGCGGACCGCTATCAGGACATAGCG
TTGGCTACCCGTGATATTGCTGAAGAGCTTGGCGGCGAATGGGCTGACCGCTTCCTCGTGCTTTACGGTA
TCGCCGCTCCCGATTCGCAGCGCATCGCCTTCTATCGCCTTCTTGACGAGTTCTTCTGAGCGGGACTCTG
GGGTTCGAAATGACCGACCAAGCGACGCCCAACCTGCCATCACGAGATTTCGATTCCACCGCCGCCTTCT
ATGAAAGGTTGGGCTTCGGAATCGTTTTCCGGGACGCCGGCTGGATGATCCTCCAGCGCGGGGATCTCAT
GCTGGAGTTCTTCGCCCACCCTAGGGGGAGGCTAACTGAAACACGGAAGGAGACAATACCGGAAGGAACC
CGCGCTATGACGGCAATAAAAAGACAGAATAAAACGCACGGTGTTGGGTCGTTTGTTCATAAACGCGGGG
TTCGGTCCCAGGGCTGGCACTCTGTCGATACCCCACCGAGACCCCATTGGGGCCAATACGCCCGCGTTTC
TTCCTTTTCCCCACCCCACCCCCCAAGTTCGGGTGAAGGCCCAGGGCTCGCAGCCAACGTCGGGGCGGCA
GGCCCTGCCATAGCCTCAGGTTACTCATATATACTTTAGATTGATTTAAAACTTCATTTTTAATTTAAAA
GGATCTAGGTGAAGATCCTTTTTGATAATCTCATGACCAAAATCCCTTAACGTGAGTTTTCGTTCCACTG
AGCGTCAGACCCCGTAGAAAAGATCAAAGGATCTTCTTGAGATCCTTTTTTTCTGCGCGTAATCTGCTGC
TTGCAAACAAAAAAACCACCGCTACCAGCGGTGGTTTGTTTGCCGGATCAAGAGCTACCAACTCTTTTTC
CGAAGGTAACTGGCTTCAGCAGAGCGCAGATACCAAATACTGTTCTTCTAGTGTAGCCGTAGTTAGGCCA
CCACTTCAAGAACTCTGTAGCACCGCCTACATACCTCGCTCTGCTAATCCTGTTACCAGTGGCTGCTGCC
AGTGGCGATAAGTCGTGTCTTACCGGGTTGGACTCAAGACGATAGTTACCGGATAAGGCGCAGCGGTCGG
GCTGAACGGGGGGTTCGTGCACACAGCCCAGCTTGGAGCGAACGACCTACACCGAACTGAGATACCTACA
GCGTGAGCTATGAGAAAGCGCCACGCTTCCCGAAGGGAGAAAGGCGGACAGGTATCCGGTAAGCGGCAGG
GTCGGAACAGGAGAGCGCACGAGGGAGCTTCCAGGGGGAAACGCCTGGTATCTTTATAGTCCTGTCGGGT
TTCGCCACCTCTGACTTGAGCGTCGATTTTTGTGATGCTCGTCAGGGGGGCGGAGCCTATGGAAAAACGC
CAGCAACGCGGCCTTTTTACGGTTCCTGGCCTTTTGCTGGCCTTTTGCTCACATGTTCTTTCCTGCGTTA
TCCCCTGATTCTGTGGATAACCGTATTACCGCCATGCAT
Features (pLannotate 1.2.2; 15 found; start..end, strand, type, name):
     61..364     +  enhancer       CMV enhancer: human cytomegalovirus immediate early enhancer
    365..568     +  promoter       CMV promoter: human cytomegalovirus (CMV) immediate early promoter
    790..809     -  promoter       chicken β-actin promoter (fragment): contains a 21-bp deletion relative to the standard chicken β-actin promoter
    935..1618    +  CDS            mVenus: mVenus is a basic (constitutively fluorescent) yellow fluorescent protein published in 2006, derived from Aequorea victoria. It is reported to be a rapidly-maturing monomer with moderate acid sensitivity.
   1607..2296    +  CDS            mCherry: mCherry is a basic (constitutively fluorescent) red fluorescent protein published in 2004, derived from Discosoma sp.. It is reported to be a very rapidly-maturing monomer with low acid sensitivity.
   2315..2398    +  CDS            large T antigen (fragment): large T antigen from SV40 (simian virus 40)
   2421..2542    +  polyA_signal   SV40 poly(A) signal: SV40 polyadenylation signal
   2576..3004    -  rep_origin     f1 ori (sequence partly withheld): f1 bacteriophage origin of replication; arrow indicates direction of (+) strand synthesis
   3031..3135    +  promoter       AmpR promoter: bla
   3137..3494    +  promoter       SV40 promoter: SV40 enhancer and early promoter
   3529..4323    +  CDS            NeoR/KanR: aminoglycoside phosphotransferase from Tn5; aph(3')-II (or nptII); confers resistance to neomycin, kanamycin, and G418 (Geneticin®)
   4344..4496    +  CDS            ble (fragment): BLE_KLEPN - Experimental evidence at protein level: Swiss-Prot protein existence level 1. Binding protein with a strong affinity to the bleomycin family of antibiotics. Binds to CL990; an antimitotic-antibiotic compound. From Klebsiella pneumoniae.
   4555..4602    +  polyA_signal   HSV TK poly(A) signal: herpes simplex virus thymidine kinase polyadenylation signal (Cole and Stacy, 1985)
   4693..4709    -  polyA_signal   bGH poly(A) signal (fragment): bovine growth hormone polyadenylation signal
   4931..5519    +  rep_origin     ori: high-copy-number ColE1/pMB1/pBR322/pUC origin of replication
