[The description below was written by a language model from this plasmid's Addgene catalogue record and pLannotate feature annotations shown in this document.]
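Description:
pQ39-VC is a 5.6 kb mammalian expression plasmid that produces human huntingtin (HTT) exon 1 carrying a 39-glutamine tract, fused at its C terminus to mVenus followed by mCherry. The catalogue lists the backbone as pcDNA3. However, the annotated features (a single NeoR/KanR cassette driven by tandem bacterial AmpR and SV40 promoters, HSV TK and SV40 polyadenylation signals, kanamycin selection in bacteria) look more like a kanamycin-resistant fluorescent-protein-type vector than classical ampicillin-resistant pcDNA3. The record does not resolve this discrepancy. The plasmid replicates in E. coli from a high-copy ColE1/pUC origin and also carries an f1 origin. The Tn5 aminoglycoside phosphotransferase gene confers kanamycin resistance in bacteria and G418 resistance in mammalian cells.

Expression is driven by the CMV immediate-early enhancer and promoter and terminated by the SV40 poly(A) signal. The insert was cloned between NheI and XbaI sites. The feature table does not annotate the polyQ39 segment itself, but it presumably lies in the interval between the promoter and the start of mVenus. The short β-actin promoter, large T antigen, ble and bGH hits are fragments and are probably incidental matches. Both fluorescent proteins are truncated: mVenus lacks 11 C-terminal residues, and mCherry lacks 7 N-terminal and 5 C-terminal residues. As a result, the two are joined almost directly, and their annotations slightly overlap. This close coupling suits a yellow-donor/red-acceptor FRET pair. According to the associated publication, the construct serves as a FRET-based probe for monitoring structural transitions during protein self-organization, here the assembly of a polyglutamine-expanded huntingtin fragment in mammalian cells.
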