Addgene plasmid #175061: pQ39-VC
Purpose: expresses mVenus and mCherry tagged to a mutant of the huntingtin exon1 (polyQ39) in mammalian cells
Depositing lab: Arnold Boersma. Depositing organization: Leibniz-Institut fuer Interaktive Materialien (DWI). Publication: A FRET-based method for monitoring structural transitions in protein self-organization. Wan Q, Mouton SN, Veenhoff LM, Boersma AJ. Cell Rep Methods. 2022 Mar 28;2(3):100184. doi: 10.1016/j.crmeth.2022.100184. eCollection 2022 Mar 28. PubMed 35475219.
Backbone
  Vector backbone: pcDNA3
  Backbone manufacturer: invitrogen
  Backbone size w/o insert (bp): 3944
  Total vector size (bp): 5633
  Vector type: Mammalian Expression
  Selectable markers: Neomycin (select with G418)
Growth in bacteria
  Bacterial resistance: Kanamycin, 50 μg/mL
  Growth temperature: 37°C
  Growth strain: DH5alpha
  Copy number: High Copy
Gene/Insert
  Gene/Insert name: polyQ39 (alt name: polyQ39 tagged with mVenus-mCherry)
  Species: H. sapiens (human)
  Insert size (bp): 1689
  Mutation: mVenus: C-Terminal deletion of 11 aa (GITLGMDELYK); mCherry: C-Terminal deletion of 5 aa (DELYK) and N-Terminal deletion of 7 aa (MVSKGEE)
  GenBank ID: NM_002111.8
  Entrez Gene: HTT (a.k.a. HD, IT15, LOMARS)
  Promoter: CMV Promoter
  Tag / fusion protein: mVenus + mCherry (C terminal on insert)
  Cloning method: Restriction Enzyme; 5′ cloning site NheI (not destroyed); 3′ cloning site XbaI (not destroyed)
  Sequencing primers: 5′ CGCAAATGGGCGGTAGGCGTG; 3′ GAAATTTGTGATGCTATTGC
Terms and licenses: Academic/Nonprofit Terms; Industry Terms: Not Available to Industry
How to cite: pQ39-VC was a gift from Arnold Boersma (Addgene plasmid # 175061 ; http://n2t.net/addgene:175061 ; RRID:Addgene_175061)
